Addgene plasmid #73100: Basigin-isoform1-CD4d3+4-bio
Purpose: EXPRESs plasmid for human erythrocyte surface proteins encoding Basigin-isoform1 with rat CD4d3+4-bio
Depositing lab: Gavin Wright. Depositing organization: Wellcome Sanger Institute. Publication: Basigin is a receptor essential for erythrocyte invasion by Plasmodium falciparum. Crosnier C, Bustamante LY, Bartholdson SJ, Bei AK, Theron M, Uchikawa M, Mboup S, Ndir O, Kwiatkowski DP, Duraisingh MT, Rayner JC, Wright GJ. Nature. 2011 Nov 9;480(7378):534-7. doi: 10.1038/nature10606. PubMed 22080952.
Backbone
  Vector backbone: pTT3
  Backbone manufacturer: Yves Durocher, NRC
  Backbone size w/o insert (bp): 6000
  Total vector size (bp): 7550
  Vector type: Mammalian Expression
Growth in bacteria
  Bacterial resistance: Ampicillin, 100 μg/mL
  Growth temperature: 37°C
  Growth strain: DH5alpha
  Copy number: Unknown
Gene/Insert
  Gene/Insert name: Basigin isoform 1 (alt name: BSG)
  Species: H. sapiens (human)
  GenBank ID: NM_001728.3
  Entrez Gene: BSG (a.k.a. 5F7, CD147, EMMPRIN, EMPRIN, HAb18G, OK, TCSF)
  Promoter: CMV
  Tag / fusion protein: ratCD4d3+4 (C terminal on insert); biotinylation peptide (C terminal on insert)
  Cloning method: Restriction Enzyme; 5′ cloning site NotI (not destroyed); 3′ cloning site AscI (not destroyed)
  Sequencing primers: 5′ CMW fwd
Resource information
  A portion of this plasmid was derived from a plasmid made by: pTT3 was obtained from Yves Durocher, National Research Council of Canada-Biotechnology Research Institute
Terms and licenses: Academic/Nonprofit Terms; Industry Terms: Not Available to Industry
How to cite: Basigin-isoform1-CD4d3+4-bio was a gift from Gavin Wright (Addgene plasmid # 73100 ; http://n2t.net/addgene:73100 ; RRID:Addgene_73100)
