[The description below was written by a language model from this plasmid's Addgene catalogue record and pLannotate feature annotations shown in this document.]
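Description:
Basigin-isoform1-CD4d3+4-bio is a mammalian expression plasmid of about 7.55 kb built on the pTT3 backbone. It produces a fragment of human Basigin isoform 1 (BSG, also called CD147 or EMMPRIN) as a tagged recombinant protein. It is propagated in E. coli through a high-copy ColE1/pUC-type origin and selected with ampicillin via the β-lactamase gene. The backbone also carries a fragment of the Epstein-Barr virus oriP, an element that supports episomal maintenance in cells expressing EBNA1. Residual lac promoter/operator and other short bacterial fragments are annotated as well and appear to be backbone remnants.

Expression is driven by the human CMV immediate-early enhancer and promoter. These are followed by adenovirus-derived leader and splice sequences and a chimeric intron fragment, which generally improve transcript processing and yield. The short "PTP" hit on the opposite strand in this region most likely reflects that adenoviral sequence rather than a real coding element. The annotated BSG fragment of roughly 970 bp was cloned between NotI and AscI sites that are both retained. A small fragment resembling a mouse immunoglobulin heavy-chain signal sequence is annotated upstream of it, although the record does not state which signal peptide directs secretion. BSG is fused at its C terminus to domains 3 and 4 of rat CD4 and then to a biotinylation peptide, and a rabbit β-globin polyadenylation signal ends the transcript. The biotinylation peptide is listed in the catalogue fields but not separately annotated in the feature table.

The plasmid belongs to a collection of constructs for human erythrocyte surface proteins. The CD4 tag serves as a common handle, and the biotin acceptor peptide allows capture on streptavidin. The associated work used such reagents to identify Basigin as an erythrocyte receptor needed for Plasmodium falciparum invasion.
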