Features (pLannotate 1.2.2; 19 found; start..end, strand, type, name):
    659..714     +  polyA_signal   β-globin poly(A) signal: rabbit β-globin polyadenylation signal (Gil and Proudfoot, 1987)
   1228..2909    -  rep_origin     oriP (fragment): Epstein-Barr virus oriP replication origin (Yates et al., 2000)
   3036..3140    +  promoter       AmpR promoter: bla
   3141..4001    +  CDS            AmpR: β-lactamase; bla; confers resistance to ampicillin, carbenicillin, and related antibiotics
   4172..4760    +  rep_origin     ori: high-copy-number ColE1/pMB1/pBR322/pUC origin of replication
   4943..5035    +  CDS            lacI (fragment): lac repressor; lacI; The lac repressor binds to the lac operator to inhibit transcription in E. coli. This inhibition can be relieved by adding lactose or isopropyl-β-D-thiogalactopyranoside (IPTG).
   5048..5069    +  protein_bind   CAP binding site: CAP binding activates transcription in the presence of cAMP. E. coli catabolite activator protein
   5084..5114    +  promoter       lac promoter: promoter for the E. coli lac operon
   5122..5138    +  protein_bind   lac operator: The lac repressor binds to the lac operator to inhibit transcription in E. coli. This inhibition can be relieved by adding lactose or isopropyl-β-D-thiogalactopyranoside (IPTG). lac repressor encoded by lacI
   5208..5224    +  promoter       tet promoter (fragment): E. coli promoter for tetracycline efflux protein gene
   5234..5259    -  CDS            bla(M) (fragment): β-lactamase lacking the signal sequence; bla(M); allows cytosolic expression of β-lactamase
   5433..5812    +  enhancer       CMV enhancer: human cytomegalovirus immediate early enhancer
   5814..6013    +  promoter       CMV promoter: human cytomegalovirus (CMV) immediate early promoter
   6081..6119    +  misc_feature   Ad SA (fragment): adenovirus major late transcript splice acceptor (Friedrich and Soriano, 1991)
   6152..6361    -  CDS            PTP (fragment): TERM_ADE02 - Experimental evidence at protein level: Swiss-Prot protein existence level 1. Protein covalently bound to the viral DNA that acts as a primer for viral genomic replication by DNA strand displacement. Assembles on the viral origin of replication in an initiation complex with viral polymerase, DBP, host NFIA and host POU2F1/OCT1. During initiation, the polymerase covalently couples the first dCTP with Ser- 580 of pTP. The terminal protein stimulates the template activity over 20 fold compared to protein-free templates. Neo-synthesized viral genomes are linked to two preterminal prot
   6392..6481    +  intron         chimeric intron (fragment): chimera between introns from adenovirus and immunoglobulin heavy chain genes
   6500..6546    +  CDS            IgH signal sequence (fragment): signal sequence from the mouse immunoglobulin heavy chain variable region
   6577..7548    +  CDS            BSG (fragment): BASI_HUMAN - Experimental evidence at protein level: Swiss-Prot protein existence level 1. [Isoform 2]: (Microbial infection) Promotes entry of pentamer-expressing human cytomegalovirus (HCMV) into epithelial and endothelial cells. From Homo sapiens (Human).
   7516..553     +  CDS            Cd4 (fragment) (across the origin): CD4_RAT - Experimental evidence at protein level: Swiss-Prot protein existence level 1. Integral membrane glycoprotein that plays an essential role in the immune response and serves multiple functions in responses against both external and internal offenses. In T-cells, functions primarily as a coreceptor for MHC class II molecule:peptide complex. The antigens presented by class II peptides are derived from extracellular proteins while class I peptides are derived from cytosolic proteins. Interacts simultaneously with the T-cell receptor (TCR) and the MHC class II presented by antigen presenti
>Addgene plasmid #73100 | Basigin-isoform1-CD4d3+4-bio | depositor full sequence | sequence record 136978 | Basigin-isoform1-CD4d3+4-bio sequence 7550 bps
GTCGACCTCCATCACGGCCTATAAGAGTGAGGGGGAGTCAGCGGAGTTCTCCTTCCCACTCAACCTTGGA
GAGGAAAGCCTGCAGGGAGAGTTGAGATGGAAGGCAGAGAAGGCTCCTTCTTCCCAGTCCTGGATCACCT
TCTCCCTAAAGAACCAAAAGGTGTCTGTGCAGAAGTCTACTAGCAACCCCAAGTTCCAGCTGTCCGAAAC
GCTCCCACTCACCCTTCAGATACCCCAGGTCTCCCTTCAGTTTGCTGGTTCTGGCAACCTGACCCTGACT
CTGGACAGAGGGATACTGTATCAGGAAGTGAACCTGGTGGTGATGAAAGTGACTCAGCCCGACAGCAACA
CTTTGACCTGTGAGGTGATGGGACCCACCTCACCCAAGATGAGACTGATCTTGAAGCAGGAGAATCAGGA
GGCCAGGGTCTCCAGGCAGGAGAAAGTGATTCAAGTGCAGGCCCCTGAAGCAGGGGTGTGGCAATGTCTA
CTGAGTGAAGGTGAAGAGGTCAAGATGGACTCCAAGATCCAGGTTTTATCCAAAGGGTTGAATTCCGGAT
CACTGCATCATATTCTGGATGCACAGAAAATGGTGTGGAATCATCGTTAAGTCTAGACACGTGATTAATT
AAGGATCCCCCGACCTCGACCTCTGGCTAATAAAGGAAATTTATTTTCATTGCAATAGTGTGTTGGAATT
TTTTGTGTCTCTCACTCGGAAGGACATATGGGAGGGCAAATCATTTGGTCGAGATCCCTCGGAGATCTCT
AGCTAGAGGATCGATCCCCGCCCCGGACGAACTAAACCTGACTACGACATCTCTGCCCCTTCTTCGCGGG
GCAGTGCATGTAATCCCTTCAGTTGGTTGGTACAACTTGCCAACTGGGCCCTGTTCCACATGTGACACGG
GGGGGGACCAAACACAAAGGGGTTCTCTGACTGTAGTTGACATCCTTATAAATGGATGTGCACATTTGCC
AACACTGAGTGGCTTTCATCCTGGAGCAGACTTTGCAGTCTGTGGACTGCAACACAACATTGCCTTTATG
TGTAACTCTTGGCTGAAGCTCTTACACCAATGCTGGGGGACATGTACCTCCCAGGGGCCCAGGAAGACTA
CGGGAGGCTACACCAACGTCAATCAGAGGGGCCTGTGTAGCTACCGATAAGCGGACCCTCAAGAGGGCAT
TAGCAATAGTGTTTATAAGGCCCCCTTGTTAACCCTAAACGGGTAGCATATGCTTCCCGGGTAGTAGTAT
ATACTATCCAGACTAACCCTAATTCAATAGCATATGTTACCCAACGGGAAGCATATGCTATCGAATTAGG
GTTAGTAAAAGGGTCCTAAGGAACAGCGATATCTCCCACCCCATGAGCTGTCACGGTTTTATTTACATGG
GGTCAGGATTCCACGAGGGTAGTGAACCATTTTAGTCACAAGGGCAGTGGCTGAAGATCAAGGAGCGGGC
AGTGAACTCTCCTGAATCTTCGCCTGCTTCTTCATTCTCCTTCGTTTAGCTAATAGAATAACTGCTGAGT
TGTGAACAGTAAGGTGTATGTGAGGTGCTCGAAAACAAGGTTTCAGGTGACGCCCCCAGAATAAAATTTG
GACGGGGGGTTCAGTGGTGGCATTGTGCTATGACACCAATATAACCCTCACAAACCCCTTGGGCAATAAA
TACTAGTGTAGGAATGAAACATTCTGAATATCTTTAACAATAGAAATCCATGGGGTGGGGACAAGCCGTA
AAGACTGGATGTCCATCTCACACGAATTTATGGCTATGGGCAACACATAATCCTAGTGCAATATGATACT
GGGGTTATTAAGATGTGTCCCAGGCAGGGACCAAGACAGGTGAACCATGTTGTTACACTCTATTTGTAAC
AAGGGGAAAGAGAGTGGACGCCGACAGCAGCGGACTCCACTGGTTGTCTCTAACACCCCCGAAAATTAAA
CGGGGCTCCACGCCAATGGGGCCCATAAACAAAGACAAGTGGCCACTCTTTTTTTTGAAATTGTGGAGTG
GGGGCACGCGTCAGCCCCCACACGCCGCCCTGCGGTTTTGGACTGTAAAATAAGGGTGTAATAACTTGGC
TGATTGTAACCCCGCTAACCACTGCGGTCAAACCACTTGCCCACAAAACCACTAATGGCACCCCGGGGAA
TACCTGCATAAGTAGGTGGGCGGGCCAAGATAGGGGCGCGATTGCTGCGATCTGGAGGACAAATTACACA
CACTTGCGCCTGAGCGCCAAGCACAGGGTTGTTGGTCCTCATATTCACGAGGTCGCTGAGAGCACGGTGG
GCTAATGTTGCCATGGGTAGCATATACTACCCAAATATCTGGATAGCATATGCTATCCTAATCTATATCT
GGGTAGCATAGGCTATCCTAATCTATATCTGGGTAGCATATGCTATCCTAATCTATATCTGGGTAGTATA
TGCTATCCTAATTTATATCTGGGTAGCATAGGCTATCCTAATCTATATCTGGGTAGCATATGCTATCCTA
ATCTATATCTGGGTAGTATATGCTATCCTAATCTGTATCCGGGTAGCATATGCTATCCTAATAGAGATTA
GGGTAGTATATGCTATCCTAATTTATATCTGGGTAGCATATACTACCCAAATATCTGGATAGCATATGCT
ATCCTAATCTATATCTGGGTAGCATATGCTATCCTAATCTATATCTGGGTAGCATAGGCTATCCTAATCT
ATATCTGGGTAGCATATGCTATCCTAATCTATATCTGGGTAGTATATGCTATCCTAATTTATATCTGGGT
AGCATAGGCTATCCTAATCTATATCTGGGTAGCATATGCTATCCTAATCTATATCTGGGTAGTATATGCT
ATCCTAATCTGTATCCGGGTAGCATATGCTATCCTCATGATAAGCTGTCAAACATGAGAATTTTCTTGAA
GACGAAAGGGCCTCGTGATACGCCTATTTTTATAGGTTAATGTCATGATAATAATGGTTTCTTAGACGTC
AGGTGGCACTTTTCGGGGAAATGTGCGCGGAACCCCTATTTGTTTATTTTTCTAAATACATTCAAATATG
TATCCGCTCATGAGACAATAACCCTGATAAATGCTTCAATAATATTGAAAAAGGAAGAGTATGAGTATTC
AACATTTCCGTGTCGCCCTTATTCCCTTTTTTGCGGCATTTTGCCTTCCTGTTTTTGCTCACCCAGAAAC
GCTGGTGAAAGTAAAAGATGCTGAAGATCAGTTGGGTGCACGAGTGGGTTACATCGAACTGGATCTCAAC
AGCGGTAAGATCCTTGAGAGTTTTCGCCCCGAAGAACGTTTTCCAATGATGAGCACTTTTAAAGTTCTGC
TATGTGGCGCGGTATTATCCCGTGTTGACGCCGGGCAAGAGCAACTCGGTCGCCGCATACACTATTCTCA
GAATGACTTGGTTGAGTACTCACCAGTCACAGAAAAGCATCTTACGGATGGCATGACAGTAAGAGAATTA
TGCAGTGCTGCCATAACCATGAGTGATAACACTGCGGCCAACTTACTTCTGACAACGATCGGAGGACCGA
AGGAGCTAACCGCTTTTTTGCACAACATGGGGGATCATGTAACTCGCCTTGATCGTTGGGAACCGGAGCT
GAATGAAGCCATACCAAACGACGAGCGTGACACCACGATGCCTGCAGCAATGGCAACAACGTTGCGCAAA
CTATTAACTGGCGAACTACTTACTCTAGCTTCCCGGCAACAATTAATAGACTGGATGGAGGCGGATAAAG
TTGCAGGACCACTTCTGCGCTCGGCCCTTCCGGCTGGCTGGTTTATTGCTGATAAATCTGGAGCCGGTGA
GCGTGGGTCTCGCGGTATCATTGCAGCACTGGGGCCAGATGGTAAGCCCTCCCGTATCGTAGTTATCTAC
ACGACGGGGAGTCAGGCAACTATGGATGAACGAAATAGACAGATCGCTGAGATAGGTGCCTCACTGATTA
AGCATTGGTAACTGTCAGACCAAGTTTACTCATATATACTTTAGATTGATTTAAAACTTCATTTTTAATT
TAAAAGGATCTAGGTGAAGATCCTTTTTGATAATCTCATGACCAAAATCCCTTAACGTGAGTTTTCGTTC
CACTGAGCGTCAGACCCCGTAGAAAAGATCAAAGGATCTTCTTGAGATCCTTTTTTTCTGCGCGTAATCT
GCTGCTTGCAAACAAAAAAACCACCGCTACCAGCGGTGGTTTGTTTGCCGGATCAAGAGCTACCAACTCT
TTTTCCGAAGGTAACTGGCTTCAGCAGAGCGCAGATACCAAATACTGTTCTTCTAGTGTAGCCGTAGTTA
GGCCACCACTTCAAGAACTCTGTAGCACCGCCTACATACCTCGCTCTGCTAATCCTGTTACCAGTGGCTG
CTGCCAGTGGCGATAAGTCGTGTCTTACCGGGTTGGACTCAAGACGATAGTTACCGGATAAGGCGCAGCG
GTCGGGCTGAACGGGGGGTTCGTGCACACAGCCCAGCTTGGAGCGAACGACCTACACCGAACTGAGATAC
CTACAGCGTGAGCTATGAGAAAGCGCCACGCTTCCCGAAGGGAGAAAGGCGGACAGGTATCCGGTAAGCG
GCAGGGTCGGAACAGGAGAGCGCACGAGGGAGCTTCCAGGGGGAAACGCCTGGTATCTTTATAGTCCTGT
CGGGTTTCGCCACCTCTGACTTGAGCGTCGATTTTTGTGATGCTCGTCAGGGGGGCGGAGCCTATGGAAA
AACGCCAGCAACGCGGCCTTTTTACGGTTCCTGGCCTTTTGCTGGCCTTTTGCTCACATGTTCTTTCCTG
CGTTATCCCCTGATTCTGTGGATAACCGTATTACCGCCTTTGAGTGAGCTGATACCGCTCGCCGCAGCCG
AACGACCGAGCGCAGCGAGTCAGTGAGCGAGGAAGCGGAAGAGCGCCCAATACGCAAACCGCCTCTCCCC
GCGCGTTGGCCGATTCATTAATGCAGCTGGCACGACAGGTTTCCCGACTGGAAAGCGGGCAGTGAGCGCA
ACGCAATTAATGTGAGTTAGCTCACTCATTAGGCACCCCAGGCTTTACACTTTATGCTTCCGGCTCGTAT
GTTGTGTGGAATTGTGAGCGGATAACAATTTCACACAGGAAACAGCTATGACCATGATTACGCCAAGCTC
TAGCTAGAGGTCGACCAATTCTCATGTTTGACAGCTTATCATCGCAGATCCGGGCAACGTTGTTGCCATT
GCTGCAGGCGCAGAACTGGTAGGTATGGAAGATCTATACATTGAATCAATATTGGCAATTAGCCATATTA
GTCATTGGTTATATAGCATAAATCAATATTGGCTATTGGCCATTGCATACGTTGTATCTATATCATAATA
TGTACATTTATATTGGCTCATGTCCAATATGACCGCCATGTTGACATTGATTATTGACTAGTTATTAATA
GTAATCAATTACGGGGTCATTAGTTCATAGCCCATATATGGAGTTCCGCGTTACATAACTTACGGTAAAT
GGCCCGCCTGGCTGACCGCCCAACGACCCCCGCCCATTGACGTCAATAATGACGTATGTTCCCATAGTAA
CGCCAATAGGGACTTTCCATTGACGTCAATGGGTGGAGTATTTACGGTAAACTGCCCACTTGGCAGTACA
TCAAGTGTATCATATGCCAAGTCCGCCCCCTATTGACGTCAATGACGGTAAATGGCCCGCCTGGCATTAT
GCCCAGTACATGACCTTACGGGACTTTCCTACTTGGCAGTACATCTACGTATTAGTCATCGCTATTACCA
TGGTGATGCGGTTTTGGCAGTACACCAATGGGCGTGGATAGCGGTTTGACTCACGGGGATTTCCAAGTCT
CCACCCCATTGACGTCAATGGGAGTTTGTTTTGGCACCAAAATCAACGGGACTTTCCAAAATGTCGTAAT
AACCCCGCCCCGTTGACGCAAATGGGCGGTAGGCGTGTACGGTGGGAGGTCTATATAAGCAGAGCTCGTT
TAGTGAACCGTCAGATCCTCACTCTCTTCCGCATCGCTGTCTGCGAGGGCCAGCTGTTGGGCTCGCGGTT
GAGGACAAACTCTTCGCGGTCTTTCCAGTACTCTTGGATCGGAAACCCGTCGGCCTCCGAACGGTACTCC
GCCACCGAGGGACCTGAGCGAGTCCGCATCGACCGGATCGGAAAACCTCTCGAGAAAGGCGTCTAACCAG
TCACAGTCGCAAGGTAGGCTGAGCACCGTGGCGGGCGGCAGCGGGTGGCGGTCGGGGTTGTTTCTGGCGG
AGGTGCTGCTGATGATGTAATTAAAGTAGGCGGTCTTGAGACGGCGGATGGTCGAGGTGAGGTGTGGCAG
GCTTGAGATCCAGCTGTTGGGGTGAGTACTCCCTCTCAAAAGCGGGCATTACTTCTGCGCTAAGATTGTC
AGTTTCCAAAAACGAGGAGGATTTGATATTCACCTGGCCCGATCTGGCCATACACTTGAGTGACAATGAC
ATCCACTTTGCCTTTCTCTCCACAGGTGTCCACTCCCAGGTCCAAGTTTAAACTGCGGCCGCCACCATGG
CCGCTGCCCTGTTCGTGCTGCTGGGCTTCGCTCTGCTGGGAACCCATGGCGCTAGCGGCGCTGCCGGATT
TGTGCAGGCCCCCCTGAGCCAGCAGAGATGGGTCGGCGGCAGCGTGGAACTGCACTGCGAGGCCGTGGGC
AGCCCTGTGCCTGAGATCCAGTGGTGGTTCGAGGGCCAGGGCCCCAACGATACCTGTAGCCAGCTGTGGG
ACGGCGCCAGACTGGACAGAGTGCACATCCACGCCACCTATCACCAGCACGCCGCCTCTACCATTAGCAT
CGACACCCTGGTGGAAGAGGACACCGGCACCTACGAGTGCAGAGCCAGCAACGACCCCGACCGGAACCAC
CTGACCAGAGCCCCCAGAGTGAAATGGGTCCGGGCTCAGGCTGTGGTGCTGGTGCTGGAACCCGGCACCG
TGTTCACCACCGTGGAGGACCTGGGCAGCAAGATCCTGCTGACCTGTAGCCTGAACGACAGCGCCACCGA
AGTGACCGGCCACAGATGGCTGAAGGGCGGCGTGGTGCTGAAAGAGGACGCCCTGCCCGGCCAGAAAACC
GAGTTCAAGGTGGACAGCGACGACCAGTGGGGCGAGTACAGCTGCGTGTTCCTGCCCGAGCCTATGGGCA
CCGCCAATATCCAGCTGCACGGCCCTCCAAGAGTGAAGGCCGTGAAGTCCAGCGAGCACATCAACGAGGG
CGAGACAGCCATGCTCGTGTGCAAGAGCGAGAGCGTGCCCCCTGTGACCGACTGGGCCTGGTACAAGATC
ACCGACAGCGAGGACAAGGCCCTGATGAACGGCAGCGAGAGCCGGTTCTTCGTGAGCAGCAGCCAGGGCA
GAAGCGAGCTGCACATCGAGAACCTGAACATGGAAGCCGACCCCGGCCAGTACAGATGCAACGGCACCAG
CAGCAAGGGCTCCGACCAGGCCATCATCACCCTGAGAGTGCGGTCACACCTGGGCGCGCC
