>Addgene plasmid #73100 | Basigin-isoform1-CD4d3+4-bio | addgene partial sequence | sequence record 140376 | rb_glob_PA_term-R 5'-CCCATATGTCCTTCCGAGTG-3'
AATTTCCTTTATTAGCCAGAGGTCGAGGTCGGGGGATCCTTAATTAATCACGTGTCTAGACTTAACGATG
ATTCCACACCATTTTCTGTGCATCCAGAATATGATGCAGTGATCCGGAATTCAACCCTTTGGATAAAACC
TGGATCTTGGAGTCCATCTTGACCTCTTCACCTTCACTCAGTAGACATTGCCACACCCCTGCTTCAGGGG
CCTGCACTTGAATCACTTTCTCCTGCCTGGAGACCCTGGCCTCCTGATTCTCCTGCTTCAAGATCAGTCT
CATCTTGGGTGAGGTGGGTCCCATCACCTCACAGGTCAAAGTGTTGCTGTCGGGCTGAGTCACTTTCATC
ACCACCAGGTTCACTTCCTGATACAGTATCCCTCTGTCCAGAGTCAGGGTCAGGTTGCCAGAACCAGCAA
ACTGAAGGGAGACCTGGGGTATCTGAAGGGTGAGTGGGAGCGTTTCGGACAGCTGGAACTTGGGGTTGCT
AGTAGACTTCTGCACAGACACCTTTTGGTTCTTTAGGGAGAAGGTGATCCAGGACTGGGAAGAAGGAGCC
TTCTCTGCCTTCCATCTCAACTCTCCCTGCAGGCTTTCCTCTCCAAGGTTGAGTGGGAAGGAGAACTCCG
CTGACTCCCCCTCACTCTTATAGGCCGTGATGGAGGTCGACGGCGCGCCCAGGTGTGACCGCACTCTCAG
GGTGATGATGGCCTGGTCGGAGCCCTTGCTGCTGGTGCCGTTGCATCTGTACTGGCCGGG
