>Addgene plasmid #73100 | Basigin-isoform1-CD4d3+4-bio | addgene partial sequence | sequence record 140759 | pMT2-F 5'-TTGCCTTTCTCTCCACAGGT-3'
GCCGCTGCCCTGTTCGTGCTGCTGGGCTTCGCTCTGCTGGGAACCCATGGCGCTAGCGGCGCTGCCGGAT
TTGTGCAGGCCCCCCTGAGCCAGCAGAGATGGGTCGGCGGCAGCGTGGAACTGCACTGCGAGGCCGTGGG
CAGCCCTGTGCCTGAGATCCAGTGGTGGTTCGAGGGCCAGGGCCCCAACGATACCTGTAGCCAGCTGTGG
GACGGCGCCAGACTGGACAGAGTGCACATCCACGCCACCTATCACCAGCACGCCGCCTCTACCATTAGCA
TCGACACCCTGGTGGAAGAGGACACCGGCACCTACGAGTGCAGAGCCAGCAACGACCCCGACCGGAACCA
CCTGACCAGAGCCCCCAGAGTGAAATGGGTCCGGGCTCAGGCTGTGGTGCTGGTGCTGGAACCCGGCACC
GTGTTCACCACCGTGGAGGACCTGGGCAGCAAGATCCTGCTGACCTGTAGCCTGAACGACAGCGCCACCG
AAGTGACCGGCCACAGATGGCTGAAGGGCGGCGTGGTGCTGAAAGAGGACGCCCTGCCCGGCCAGAAAAC
CGAGTTCAAGGTGGACAGCGACGACCAGTGGGGCGAGTACAGCTGCGTGTTCCTGCCCGAGCCTATGGGC
ACCGCCAATATCCAGCTGCACGGCCCTCCAAGAGTGAAGGCCGTGAAGTCCAGCGAGCACATCAACGAGG
GCGAGACAGCCATGCTCGTGTGCAAGAGCGAGAGCGTGCC
